>Addgene plasmid #230246 | AiP12846 - pAAV-AiE0642m-minBG-SYFP2-WPRE3-BGHpA (Alias: CN2846) | addgene full sequence | sequence record 470530 | Addgene NGS Result
TAATCCTGTTACCAGTGGCTGCTGCCAGTGGCGATAAGTCGTGTCTTACCGGGTTGGACTCAAGACGATA
GTTACCGGATAAGGCGCAGCGGTCGGGCTGAACGGGGGGTTCGTGCACACAGCCCAGCTTGGAGCGAACG
ACCTACACCGAACTGAGATACCTACAGCGTGAGCTATGAGAAAGCGCCACGCTTCCCGAAGGGAGAAAGG
CGGACAGGTATCCGGTAAGCGGCAGGGTCGGAACAGGAGAGCGCACGAGGGAGCTTCCAGGGGGAAACGC
CTGGTATCTTTATAGTCCTGTCGGGTTTCGCCACCTCTGACTTGAGCGTCGATTTTTGTGATGCTCGTCA
GGGGGGCGGAGCCTATGGAAAAACGCCAGCAACGCGGCCTTTTTACGGTTCCTGGCCTTTTGCTGGCCTT
TTGCTCACATGTCCTGCAGGCAGCTGCGCGCTCGCTCGCTCACTGAGGCCGCCCGGGCGTCGGGCGACCT
TTGGTCGCCCGGCCTCAGTGAGCGAGCGAGCGCGCAGAGAGGGAGTGGCCAACTCCATCACTAGGGGTTC
CTGCGGCCGCACGCGTTTGAAGGCTGGAATTAGGGGGTGAGGACCCGCGTCCTTCGAGCCTTGAGGGACA
TATGCAAAGAATTGCTAATTGCAACTAAACGAGGCCTCGGCGTGGGGGAAGGGGCAGCCCGGGCTGTCAG
GGGCTACCGCCTCTTTGAGTGCCCGGGTAAGGCCAGGCCAGCCCGCTCTTCTCATGTAAAGCAGCTTTTT
GTCTGGGGGAGCCAGAGCTGGGGCCAGGGGCTGGGGAAGGGGCCCAAGCCTTTGGCAAGTTTCTTGTTCC
CCAGAAAGGGAGAAGGGTGCCGAGGCCTCCTCGGAGTGAGGAGAGCTCGGGCTGGGCATAAAAGTCAGGG
CAGAGCCATCTATTGCTTACATTTGCTTCTGGGATCCAGATCTTTCGAAGCTAGCGCTACCGGTCGCCAC
CATGGTGAGCAAGGGCGAGGAGCTGTTCACCGGGGTGGTGCCCATCCTGGTCGAGCTGGACGGCGACGTA
AACGGCCACAAGTTCAGCGTGTCCGGCGAGGGCGAGGGCGATGCCACCTACGGCAAGCTGACCCTGAAGC
TGATCTGCACCACCGGCAAGCTGCCCGTGCCCTGGCCCACCCTCGTGACCACCCTGGGCTACGGCGTGCA
GTGCTTCGCCCGCTACCCCGACCACATGAAGCAGCACGACTTCTTCAAGTCCGCCATGCCCGAAGGCTAC
GTCCAGGAGCGCACCATCTTCTTCAAGGACGACGGCAACTACAAGACCCGCGCCGAGGTGAAGTTCGAGG
GCGACACCCTGGTGAACCGCATCGAGCTGAAGGGCATCGACTTCAAGGAGGACGGCAACATCCTGGGGCA
CAAGCTGGAGTACAACTACAACAGCCACAACGTCTATATCACCGCCGACAAGCAGAAGAACGGCATCAAG
GCCAACTTCAAGATCCGCCACAACATCGAGGACGGCGGCGTGCAGCTCGCCGACCACTACCAGCAGAACA
CCCCCATCGGCGACGGCCCCGTGCTGCTGCCCGACAACCACTACCTGAGCTACCAGTCCAAGCTGAGCAA
AGACCCCAACGAGAAGCGCGATCACATGGTCCTGCTGGAGTTCGTGACCGCCGCCGGGATCACTCTCGGC
ATGGACGAGCTGTACAAGTAAGTCGACGGCGCGCCGCGGCCGCGAATTCGATATCATAATCAACCTCTGG
ATTACAAAATTTGTGAAAGATTGACTGGTATTCTTAACTATGTTGCTCCTTTTACGCTATGTGGATACGC
TGCTTTAATGCCTTTGTATCATGCTATTGCTTCCCGTATGGCTTTCATTTTCTCCTCCTTGTATAAATCC
TGGTTAGTTCTTGCCACGGCGGAACTCATCGCCGCCTGCCTTGCCCGCTGCTGGACAGGGGCTCGGCTGT
TGGGCACTGACAATTCCGTGGCTCGAGAGATCTTCGACTGTGCCTTCTAGTTGCCAGCCATCTGTTGTTT
GCCCCTCCCCCGTGCCTTCCTTGACCCTGGAAGGTGCCACTCCCACTGTCCTTTCCTAATAAAATGAGGA
AATTGCATCGCATTGTCTGAGTAGGTGTCATTCTATTCTGGGGGGTGGGGTGGGGCAGGACAGCAAGGGG
GAGGATTGGGAAGACAATAGCAGGCATGAGATCTCACGTGCGGACCGAGCGGCCGCAGGAACCCCTAGTG
ATGGAGTTGGCCACTCCCTCTCTGCGCGCTCGCTCGCTCACTGAGGCCGGGCGACCAAAGGTCGCCCGAC
GCCCGGGCTTTGCCCGGGCGGCCTCAGTGAGCGAGCGAGCGCGCAGCTGCCTGCAGGGGCGCCTGATGCG
GTATTTTCTCCTTACGCATCTGTGCGGTATTTCACACCGCATA
[95 nt withheld, positions 2424-2518]
T
[46 nt withheld, positions 2520-2565]
C
[141 nt withheld, positions 2567-2707]
CCTTTGACGTTGGAGTCCACGTTCTTT
[37 nt withheld, positions 2735-2771]
ACTCTATCTCGGGCTATTCTTTTGATTTATAAGGGATTTTGCCGATTTCGGTCTATTGGTTAAAAAATGA
GCTGATTTAACAAAAATTTAACGCGAATTTTAACAAAATATTAACGTTTACAATTTTATGGTGCACTCTC
AGTACAATCTGCTCTGATGCCGCATAGTTAAGCCAGCCCCGACACCCGCCAACACCCGCTGACGCGCCCT
GACGGGCTTGTCTGCTCCCGGCATCCGCTTACAGACAAGCTGTGACCGTCTCCGGGAGCTGCATGTGTCA
GAGGTTTTCACCGTCATCACCGAAACGCGCGAGACGAAAGGGCCTCGTGATACGCCTATTTTTATAGGTT
AATGTCATGATAATAATGGTTTCTTAGACGTCAGGTGGCACTTTTCGGGGAAATGTGCGCGGAACCCCTA
TTTGTTTATTTTTCTAAATACATTCAAATATGTATCCGCTCATGAGACAATAACCCTGATAAATGCTTCA
ATAATATTGAAAAAGGAAGAGTATGAGTATTCAACATTTCCGTGTCGCCCTTATTCCCTTTTTTGCGGCA
TTTTGCCTTCCTGTTTTTGCTCACCCAGAAACGCTGGTGAAAGTAAAAGATGCTGAAGATCAGTTGGGTG
CACGAGTGGGTTACATCGAACTGGATCTCAACAGCGGTAAGATCCTTGAGAGTTTTCGCCCCGAAGAACG
TTTTCCAATGATGAGCACTTTTAAAGTTCTGCTATGTGGCGCGGTATTATCCCGTATTGACGCCGGGCAA
GAGCAACTCGGTCGCCGCATACACTATTCTCAGAATGACTTGGTTGAGTACTCACCAGTCACAGAAAAGC
ATCTTACGGATGGCATGACAGTAAGAGAATTATGCAGTGCTGCCATAACCATGAGTGATAACACTGCGGC
CAACTTACTTCTGACAACGATCGGAGGACCGAAGGAGCTAACCGCTTTTTTGCACAACATGGGGGATCAT
GTAACTCGCCTTGATCGTTGGGAACCGGAGCTGAATGAAGCCATACCAAACGACGAGCGTGACACCACGA
TGCCTGTAGCAATGGCAACAACGTTGCGCAAACTATTAACTGGCGAACTACTTACTCTAGCTTCCCGGCA
ACAATTAATAGACTGGATGGAGGCGGATAAAGTTGCAGGACCACTTCTGCGCTCGGCCCTTCCGGCTGGC
TGGTTTATTGCTGATAAATCTGGAGCCGGTGAGCGTGGGTCTCGCGGTATCATTGCAGCACTGGGGCCAG
ATGGTAAGCCCTCCCGTATCGTAGTTATCTACACGACGGGGAGTCAGGCAACTATGGATGAACGAAATAG
ACAGATCGCTGAGATAGGTGCCTCACTGATTAAGCATTGGTAACTGTCAGACCAAGTTTACTCATATATA
CTTTAGATTGATTTAAAACTTCATTTTTAATTTAAAAGGATCTAGGTGAAGATCCTTTTTGATAATCTCA
TGACCAAAATCCCTTAACGTGAGTTTTCGTTCCACTGAGCGTCAGACCCCGTAGAAAAGATCAAAGGATC
TTCTTGAGATCCTTTTTTTCTGCGCGTAATCTGCTGCTTGCAAACAAAAAAACCACCGCTACCAGCGGTG
GTTTGTTTGCCGGATCAAGAGCTACCAACTCTTTTTCCGAAGGTAACTGGCTTCAGCAGAGCGCAGATAC
CAAATACTGTTCTTCTAGTGTAGCCGTAGTTAGGCCACCACTTCAAGAACTCTGTAGCACCGCCTACATA
CCTCGCTCTGC
Features (pLannotate 1.2.2; 14 found; start..end, strand, type, name):
    444..471     +  repeat_region  AAV2 ITR (fragment): inverted terminal repeat of adeno-associated virus serotype 2 inverted
    500..527     +  repeat_region  AAV2 ITR (fragment): inverted terminal repeat of adeno-associated virus serotype 2 inverted
    982..1698    +  CDS            SYFP2: SYFP2 is a basic (constitutively fluorescent) yellow fluorescent protein published in 2006, derived from Aequorea victoria. It is reported to be a very rapidly-maturing monomer with moderate acid sensitivity.
   1738..1895    +  misc_feature   WPRE (fragment): woodchuck hepatitis virus posttranscriptional regulatory element
   1901..1981    +  misc_feature   WPRE (fragment): woodchuck hepatitis virus posttranscriptional regulatory element
   1998..2109    +  polyA_signal   bGH poly(A) signal: bovine growth hormone polyadenylation signal
   2227..2367    +  repeat_region  AAV2 ITR: inverted terminal repeat of adeno-associated virus serotype 2 inverted
   2372..2423    -  misc_feature   bom (fragment): basis of mobility region from pBR322
   2442..2897    +  rep_origin     f1 ori (sequence partly withheld): f1 bacteriophage origin of replication; arrow indicates direction of (+) strand synthesis
   2898..2947    -  misc_feature   bom (fragment): basis of mobility region from pBR322
   3049..3084    -  CDS            rop (fragment): Rop protein, which maintains plasmids at low copy number; rop
   3179..3283    +  promoter       AmpR promoter: bla
   3284..4144    +  CDS            AmpR: β-lactamase; bla; confers resistance to ampicillin, carbenicillin, and related antibiotics
   4315..371     +  rep_origin     ori (across the origin): high-copy-number ColE1/pMB1/pBR322/pUC origin of replication
