[The description below was written by a language model from this plasmid's Addgene catalogue record and pLannotate feature annotations shown in this document.]
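Description:
AiP12846 - pAAV-AiE0642m-minBG-SYFP2-WPRE3-BGHpA (alias CN2846) is a 4,532-nt AAV transfer plasmid built on a pAAV2 backbone and used to package a recombinant AAV genome for enhancer-driven reporter expression in the brain. In bacteria it replicates from a high-copy ColE1/pUC-type origin and is selected with ampicillin through the bla (AmpR) gene and its promoter. An f1 phage origin is also present, along with short remnants of pBR322 bom and rop sequences. The record lists a recombination-deficient growth strain, which is a common choice for keeping the repeat-rich AAV ITRs intact.

The payload lies between AAV2 inverted terminal repeats, the cis elements needed for replication and packaging of the vector genome. The annotation finds one ITR in full and the other only as two short fragments, which may reflect how hard these hairpin regions are to sequence or annotate. Inside the ITRs, the construct name and catalogue fields place the AiE0642m enhancer upstream of a minimal beta-globin promoter (minBG). Neither element is annotated in the feature table, though both presumably occupy the unannotated stretch before the coding sequence. The minimal promoter has little activity alone, so expression depends on the enhancer, which is intended to restrict it to specific brain cell populations. The record does not say which populations. The reporter is SYFP2, a rapidly maturing monomeric yellow fluorescent protein. It is followed by WPRE3, a shortened woodchuck posttranscriptional element (annotated as two WPRE fragments) that boosts transcript expression, and by the bovine growth hormone polyadenylation signal. The construct belongs to a collection of enhancer AAVs for genetic access to cortical cell types, and its fluorescent readout serves to label the targeted cells and to assess the enhancer's specificity.
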