Addgene plasmid #230246: AiP12846 - pAAV-AiE0642m-minBG-SYFP2-WPRE3-BGHpA (Alias: CN2846)
Purpose: AiE0642m is an enhancer sequence, designed to drive AAV-mediated transgene expression in specific populations of brain cells
Depositing lab: Allen Institute for Brain Science & Boaz Levi. Depositing organization: Allen Institute. Publication: A suite of enhancer AAVs and transgenic mouse lines for genetic access to cortical cell types. Ben-Simon Y, Hooper M, Narayan S, Daigle TL, Dwivedi D, Way SW, Oster A, Stafford DA, Mich JK, Taormina MJ, Martinez RA, Opitz-Araya X, Roth JR, Alexander JR, Allen S, Amster A, Arbuckle J, Ayala A, Baker PM, Bakken TE, Barcelli T, Barta S, Bendrick J, Bertagnolli D, Bielstein C, Bishwakarma P, Bowlus J, Boyer G, Brouner K, Casian B, Casper T, Chakka AB, Chakrabarty R, Chance RK, Chavan S, Clark M, Colbert K, Collman F, Daniel S, Departee M, DiValentin P, Donadio N, Dotson N, Egdorf T, Fliss T, Gabitto M, Garcia J, Gary A, Gasperini M, Gloe J, Goldy J, Gore BB, Graybuck L, Greisman N, Haeseleer F, Halterman C, Haradon Z, Hastings SD, Helback O, Ho W, Hockemeyer D, Huang C, Huff S, Hunker A, Johansen N, Jones D, Juneau Z, Kalmbach B, Kannan M, Khem S, Kussick E, Kutsal R, Larsen R, Lee C, Lee AY, Leibly M, Lenz GH, Li S, Liang E, Lusk N, Madigan Z, Malloy J, Malone J, McCue R, Melchor J, Mollenkopf T, Moosman S, Morin E, Newman D, Ng L, Ngo K, Omstead V, Otto S, Oyama A, Pena N, Pham T, Phillips E, Pom CA, Potekhina L, Ransford S, Ray PL, Rette D, Reynoldson C, Rimorin C, Rocha D, Ruiz A, Sanchez REA, Sawyer L, Sedeno-Cortes A, Sevigny JP, Shapovalova N, Shepard N, Shulga L, Sigler AR, Siverts L, Soliman S, Somasundaram S, Staats B, Stewart K, Szelenyi E, Tieu M, Trader C, Tran A, van Velthoven CTJ, Walker M, Wang Y, Weed N, Wirthlin M, Wood T, Wynalda B, Yao Z, Zhou T, Ariza J, Dee N, Reding M, Ronellenfitch K, Mufti S, Sunkin SM, Smith KA, Esposito L, Waters J, Thyagarajan B, Yao S, Lein ES, Zeng H, Levi BP, Ngai J, Ting JT, Tasic B. Cell. 2025 May 16:S0092-8674(25)00513-6. doi: 10.1016/j.cell.2025.05.002. PubMed 40403729.
Backbone
  Vector backbone: pAAV2
  Vector type: AAV
Growth in bacteria
  Bacterial resistance: Ampicillin, 100 μg/mL
  Growth temperature: 37°C
  Growth strain: NEB Stable
  Copy number: High Copy
Gene/Insert
  Gene/Insert name: SYFP2
  Species: Synthetic
  Promoter: minBG
  Cloning method: Gibson Cloning
Terms and licenses: Academic/Nonprofit Terms; Industry Terms: Not Available to Industry
How to cite: AiP12846 - pAAV-AiE0642m-minBG-SYFP2-WPRE3-BGHpA (Alias: CN2846) was a gift from Allen Institute for Brain Science & Boaz Levi (Addgene plasmid # 230246 ; http://n2t.net/addgene:230246 ; RRID:Addgene_230246)
